Addgene plasmid #15410: FLAG-MED17
Depositing lab: Joan Conaway & Ronald Conaway. Depositing organization: Stowers Institute for Medical Research. Publication: A mammalian homolog of Drosophila melanogaster transcriptional coactivator intersex is a subunit of the mammalian Mediator complex. Sato S, Tomomori-Sato C, Banks CA, Parmely TJ, Sorokina I, Brower CS, Conaway RC, Conaway JW. J Biol Chem. 2003 Dec 12. 278(50):49671-4. 10.1074/jbc.C300444200 PubMed 14576168.
Backbone
  Vector backbone: pcDNA3.1 N-FLAG/Hyg
  Backbone manufacturer: Invitrogen, modified at Conaway lab
  Backbone size w/o insert (bp): 5600
  Vector type: Mammalian Expression
  Selectable markers: Hygromycin
Growth in bacteria
  Bacterial resistance: Ampicillin, 100 μg/mL
  Growth temperature: 37°C
  Growth strain: DH5alpha
  Copy number: High Copy
Gene/Insert
  Gene/Insert name: MED17 (alt name: TRAP80)
  Species: H. sapiens (human)
  Insert size (bp): 1956
  Mutation: N/A
  GenBank ID: NM_004268.4
  Entrez Gene: MED17 (a.k.a. CRSP6, CRSP77, DRIP80, TRAP80)
  Tag / fusion protein: FLAG (N terminal on backbone)
  Cloning method: Restriction Enzyme; 5′ cloning site XhoI (not destroyed); 3′ cloning site KpnI (not destroyed)
  Sequencing primers: 5′ T7; 3′ BGH reverse
Terms and licenses: Academic/Nonprofit Terms; Industry Terms: Not Available to Industry
How to cite: FLAG-MED17 was a gift from Joan Conaway & Ronald Conaway (Addgene plasmid # 15410 ; http://n2t.net/addgene:15410 ; RRID:Addgene_15410)
