[The description below was written by a language model from this plasmid's Addgene catalogue record and pLannotate feature annotations shown in this document.]
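Description:
FLAG-MED17 is a mammalian expression plasmid built on a laboratory-modified version of the commercial pcDNA3.1 hygromycin vector that carries an N-terminal FLAG epitope in the backbone. The sequenced record is about 7.5 kb, consistent with a roughly 5.6 kb backbone plus a 1,956 bp insert. In bacteria it is maintained through a high-copy ColE1/pUC-type origin and selected with ampicillin via the β-lactamase gene and its own promoter. An f1 origin is also present, along with small remnants of lac regulatory sequences typical of this vector family.

The payload is the human MED17 coding sequence (also known as TRAP80, CRSP6 or DRIP80), recorded as unmutated and cloned between XhoI and KpnI sites that remain intact. MED17 is a subunit of Mediator, the coactivator complex that links gene-specific regulators to the RNA polymerase II machinery. Expression is driven by the human cytomegalovirus immediate-early enhancer and promoter and terminated by the bovine growth hormone polyadenylation signal. A T7 promoter lies between the CMV promoter and the open reading frame and can serve for in vitro transcription or as a sequencing primer site. The annotation tool labels the short tag region just upstream of MED17 as a fragment of 3xFLAG, which at that length fits the single FLAG epitope described in the catalogue entry. Other small fragment hits (HIV-1 LTR, ble, lacI) appear to be partial matches rather than functional elements.

A separate SV40 early promoter–hygromycin phosphotransferase–SV40 poly(A) cassette allows selection of stably transfected mammalian cells. The design suits transient or stable production of FLAG-tagged MED17 for detection and anti-FLAG affinity purification. This fits the associated study of mammalian Mediator subunit composition, although the record does not spell out a specific application.
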