Features (pLannotate 1.2.2; 21 found; start..end, strand, type, name):
     30..82      -  misc_feature   bom (fragment): basis of mobility region from pBR322
    237..616     +  enhancer       CMV enhancer: human cytomegalovirus immediate early enhancer
    617..820     +  promoter       CMV promoter: human cytomegalovirus (CMV) immediate early promoter
    816..849     +  LTR            5' LTR (truncated) (fragment): truncated 5' long terminal repeat (LTR) from HIV-1
    865..883     +  promoter       T7 promoter: promoter for bacteriophage T7 RNA polymerase
    909..932     +  CDS            3xFLAG (fragment): three tandem FLAG® epitope tags
    939..2891    +  CDS            MED17: MED17_HUMAN - Also known as ARC77, CRSP6, DRIP77, DRIP80, TRAP80. Experimental evidence at protein level: Swiss-Prot protein existence level 1. Component of the Mediator complex, a coactivator involved in the regulated transcription of nearly all RNA polymerase II-dependent genes. Mediator functions as a bridge to convey information from gene- specific regulatory proteins to the basal RNA polymerase II transcription machinery. Mediator is recruited to promoters by direct interactions with regulatory proteins and serves as a scaffold for the assembly of a functional preinitiation complex with R
   2958..3182    +  polyA_signal   bGH poly(A) signal: bovine growth hormone polyadenylation signal
   3186..3207    +  promoter       SV40 promoter (fragment): SV40 enhancer and early promoter
   3228..3656    +  rep_origin     f1 ori (sequence partly withheld): f1 bacteriophage origin of replication; arrow indicates direction of (+) strand synthesis
   3670..3999    +  promoter       SV40 promoter: SV40 enhancer and early promoter
   4048..5073    +  CDS            HygR: aminoglycoside phosphotransferase from E. coli; aph(4)-Ia; confers resistance to hygromycin
   5083..5208    +  CDS            ble (fragment): BLE_KLEPN - Experimental evidence at protein level: Swiss-Prot protein existence level 1. Binding protein with a strong affinity to the bleomycin family of antibiotics. Binds to CL990; an antimitotic-antibiotic compound. From Klebsiella pneumoniae.
   5203..5324    +  polyA_signal   SV40 poly(A) signal: SV40 polyadenylation signal
   5397..5413    -  protein_bind   lac operator: The lac repressor binds to the lac operator to inhibit transcription in E. coli. This inhibition can be relieved by adding lactose or isopropyl-β-D-thiogalactopyranoside (IPTG). lac repressor encoded by lacI
   5421..5451    -  promoter       lac promoter: promoter for the E. coli lac operon
   5466..5487    -  protein_bind   CAP binding site: CAP binding activates transcription in the presence of cAMP. E. coli catabolite activator protein
   5500..5592    -  CDS            lacI (fragment): lac repressor; lacI; The lac repressor binds to the lac operator to inhibit transcription in E. coli. This inhibition can be relieved by adding lactose or isopropyl-β-D-thiogalactopyranoside (IPTG).
   5775..6363    -  rep_origin     ori: high-copy-number ColE1/pMB1/pBR322/pUC origin of replication
   6534..7394    -  CDS            AmpR: β-lactamase; bla; confers resistance to ampicillin, carbenicillin, and related antibiotics
   7395..7499    -  promoter       AmpR promoter: bla
>Addgene plasmid #15410 | FLAG-MED17 | addgene full sequence | sequence record 189872 | Addgene NGS Result
TCGACGGATCGGGAGATCTCCCGATCCCCTATGGTGCACTCTCAGTACAATCTGCTCTGATGCCGCATAG
TTAAGCCAGTATCTGCTCCCTGCTTGTGTGTTGGAGGTCGCTGAGTAGTGCGCGAGCAAAATTTAAGCTA
CAACAAGGCAAGGCTTGACCGACAATTGCATGAAGAATCTGCTTAGGGTTAGGCGTTTTGCGCTGCTTCG
CGATGTACGGGCCAGATATACGCGTTGACATTGATTATTGACTAGTTATTAATAGTAATCAATTACGGGG
TCATTAGTTCATAGCCCATATATGGAGTTCCGCGTTACATAACTTACGGTAAATGGCCCGCCTGGCTGAC
CGCCCAACGACCCCCGCCCATTGACGTCAATAATGACGTATGTTCCCATAGTAACGCCAATAGGGACTTT
CCATTGACGTCAATGGGTGGAGTATTTACGGTAAACTGCCCACTTGGCAGTACATCAAGTGTATCATATG
CCAAGTACGCCCCCTATTGACGTCAATGACGGTAAATGGCCCGCCTGGCATTATGCCCAGTACATGACCT
TATGGGACTTTCCTACTTGGCAGTACATCTACGTATTAGTCATCGCTATTACCATGGTGATGCGGTTTTG
GCAGTACATCAATGGGCGTGGATAGCGGTTTGACTCACGGGGATTTCCAAGTCTCCACCCCATTGACGTC
AATGGGAGTTTGTTTTGGCACCAAAATCAACGGGACTTTCCAAAATGTCGTAACAACTCCGCCCCATTGA
CGCAAATGGGCGGTAGGCGTGTACGGTGGGAGGTCTATATAAGCAGAGCTCTCTGGCTAACTAGAGAACC
CACTGCTTACTGGCTTATCGAAATTAATACGACTCACTATAGGGAGACCCAAGCTGGCTAGCATGCCAGA
CTACAAGGACGATGATGACAAGCTCGAGATGTCCGGGGTGCGCGCAGTGCGGATCAGCATCGAATCGGCC
TGCGAGAAGCAGGTCCATGAGGTGGGCCTGGATGGCACCGAGACGTACCTGCCCCCGCTGTCCATGTCGC
AGAATCTGGCGCGTCTGGCCCAGCGGATAGACTTCAGCCAGGGTTCGGGCTCCGAGGAGGAGGAGGCGGC
GGGGACCGAGGGCGACGCGCAGGAGTGGCCGGGCGCCGGGTCCAGCGCAGACCAGGACGACGAGGAAGGA
GTGGTAAAATTTCAGCCTTCCCTTTGGCCTTGGGACTCAGTGAGGAACAATTTGAGAAGTGCCCTGACAG
AGATGTGTGTTCTCTATGATGTTCTCAGTATTGTTAGGGATAAAAAATTTATGACTCTTGATCCTGTCTC
TCAGGATGCACTTCCTCCAAAACAGAATCCTCAGACGTTGCAATTGATATCTAAAAAGAAGTCACTTGCT
GGAGCAGCACAAATCTTATTGAAGGGGGCAGAAAGACTGACTAAATCAGTTACCGAAAACCAAGAAAACA
AGCTACAAAGAGACTTCAATTCTGAGCTTTTGCGATTACGGCAACACTGGAAACTTCGAAAAGTTGGAGA
TAAAATTCTCGGAGATCTGAGCTACAGAAGTGCAGGATCTCTCTTTCCTCATCATGGTACATTTGAAGTA
ATAAAGAATACAGATCTCGATCTGGATAAAAAGATACCTGAAGATTACTGTCCTCTTGATGTCCAAATTC
CTAGTGATTTAGAGGGGTCTGCATATATCAAGGTTTCAATACAAAAACAGGCTCCAGATATAGGTGACCT
CGGCACAGTTAACCTCTTCAAACGACCTTTGCCCAAATCCAAACCAGGTTCCCCACATTGGCAGACAAAA
TTAGAAGCGGCACAGAATGTTCTCTTATGTAAAGAAATTTTTGCACAGCTCTCTCGGGAAGCTGTTCAAA
TTAAATCACAAGTCCCTCACATTGTGGTGAAAAACCAGATTATCTCTCAGCCCTTTCCGAGCTTGCAGTT
ATCTATTTCTTTGTGCCATTCCTCAAATGATAAGAAATCCCAAAAATTTGCTACTGAGAAGCAATGTCCG
GAGGACCACCTTTATGTCCTAGAGCATAATTTGCATCTACTGATTAGAGAGTTTCATAAACAGACCTTGA
GTTCCATCATGATGCCTCATCCAGCAAGTGCACCTTTTGGCCACAAGAGAATGAGACTTTCGGGTCCTCA
AGCTTTTGATAAAAATGAAATTAATTCATTACAGTCCAGTGAAGGGCTTCTGGAAAAAATAATTAAACAA
GCAAAGCATATTTTTCTAAGGAGTAGAGCTGCTGCAACCATTGACAGCTTAGCAAGCCGAATTGAGGATC
CTCAGATACAGGCTCATTGGTCAAATATCAATGATGTTTATGAATCTAGTGTGAAAGTTTTAATCACATC
ACAAGGCTATGAACAAATATGCAAGTCCATTCAACTGCAATTGAATATTGGAGTTGAGCAGATTCGAGTT
GTACATAGAGATGGAAGAGTAATTACACTGTCTTATCAGGAGCAGGAGCTACAGGATTTTCTTCTGTCTC
AGATGTCACAGCACCAGGTACATGCAGTTCAGCAACTCGCCAAGGTTATGGGCTGGCAAGTACTGAGCTT
CAGTAATCATGTGGGACTTGGACCTATAGAGAGCATTGGTAATGCATCTGCCATCACGGTGGCCTCCCCA
AGTGGTGACTATGCTATTTCAGTTCGTAATGGACCTGAAAGTGGCAGCAAGATTATGGTTCAGTTTCCTC
GTAACCAATGTAAAGACCTTCCAAAAAGTGATGTTTTACAAGATAACAAATGGAGTCATCTTCGTGGGCC
ATTCAAAGAAGTTCAGTGGAATAAAATGGAAGGTCGAAATTTTGTTTATAAAATGGAGCTGCTTATGTCT
GCACTTAGCCCTTGTCTACTATGAGAATTCCGGGATCCGGTACCGTCGAGTCTAGAGGGCCCGTTTAAAC
CCGCTGATCAGCCTCGACTGTGCCTTCTAGTTGCCAGCCATCTGTTGTTTGCCCCTCCCCCGTGCCTTCC
TTGACCCTGGAAGGTGCCACTCCCACTGTCCTTTCCTAATAAAATGAGGAAATTGCATCGCATTGTCTGA
GTAGGTGTCATTCTATTCTGGGGGGTGGGGTGGGGCAGGACAGCAAGGGGGAGGATTGGGAAGACAATAG
CAGGCATGCTGGGGATGCGGTGGGCTCTATGGCTTCTGAGGCGGAAAGAACCAGCTGGGGCTCTAGGGGG
TATCCCC
[124 nt withheld, positions 3228-3351]
C
[91 nt withheld, positions 3353-3443]
A
[49 nt withheld, positions 3445-3493]
CCTTTGACGTTGGAGTCCACGTTCTTT
[37 nt withheld, positions 3521-3557]
ACCCTATCTCGGTCTATTCTTTTGATTTATAAGGGATTTTGCCGATTTCGGCCTATTGGTTAAAAAATGA
GCTGATTTAACAAAAATTTAACGCGAATTAATTCTGTGGAATGTGTGTCAGTTAGGGTGTGGAAAGTCCC
CAGGCTCCCCAGCAGGCAGAAGTATGCAAAGCATGCATCTCAATTAGTCAGCAACCAGGTGTGGAAAGTC
CCCAGGCTCCCCAGCAGGCAGAAGTATGCAAAGCATGCATCTCAATTAGTCAGCAACCATAGTCCCGCCC
CTAACTCCGCCCATCCCGCCCCTAACTCCGCCCAGTTCCGCCCATTCTCCGCCCCATGGCTGACTAATTT
TTTTTATTTATGCAGAGGCCGAGGCCGCCTCTGCCTCTGAGCTATTCCAGAAGTAGTGAGGAGGCTTTTT
TGGAGGCCTAGGCTTTTGCAAAAAGCTCCCGGGAGCTTGTATATCCATTTTCGGATCTGATCAGCACGTG
ATGAAAAAGCCTGAACTCACCGCGACGTCTGTCGAGAAGTTTCTGATCGAAAAGTTCGACAGCGTCTCCG
ACCTGATGCAGCTCTCGGAGGGCGAAGAATCTCGTGCTTTCAGCTTCGATGTAGGAGGGCGTGGATATGT
CCTGCGGGTAAATAGCTGCGCCGATGGTTTCTACAAAGATCGTTATGTTTATCGGCACTTTGCATCGGCC
GCGCTCCCGATTCCGGAAGTGCTTGACATTGGGGAATTCAGCGAGAGCCTGACCTATTGCATCTCCCGCC
GTGCACAGGGTGTCACGTTGCAAGACCTGCCTGAAACCGAACTGCCCGCTGTTCTGCAGCCGGTCGCGGA
GGCCATGGATGCGATCGCTGCGGCCGATCTTAGCCAGACGAGCGGGTTCGGCCCATTCGGACCGCAAGGA
ATCGGTCAATACACTACATGGCGTGATTTCATATGCGCGATTGCTGATCCCCATGTGTATCACTGGCAAA
CTGTGATGGACGACACCGTCAGTGCGTCCGTCGCGCAGGCTCTCGATGAGCTGATGCTTTGGGCCGAGGA
CTGCCCCGAAGTCCGGCACCTCGTGCACGCGGATTTCGGCTCCAACAATGTCCTGACGGACAATGGCCGC
ATAACAGCGGTCATTGACTGGAGCGAGGCGATGTTCGGGGATTCCCAATACGAGGTCGCCAACATCTTCT
TCTGGAGGCCGTGGTTGGCTTGTATGGAGCAGCAGACGCGCTACTTCGAGCGGAGGCATCCGGAGCTTGC
AGGATCGCCGCGGCTCCGGGCGTATATGCTCCGCATTGGTCTTGACCAACTCTATCAGAGCTTGGTTGAC
GGCAATTTCGATGATGCAGCTTGGGCGCAGGGTCGATGCGACGCAATCGTCCGATCCGGAGCCGGGACTG
TCGGGCGTACACAAATCGCCCGCAGAAGCGCGGCCGTCTGGACCGATGGCTGTGTAGAAGTACTCGCCGA
TAGTGGAAACCGACGCCCCAGCACTCGTCCGAGGGCAAAGGAATAGCACGTGCTACGAGATTTCGATTCC
ACCGCCGCCTTCTATGAAAGGTTGGGCTTCGGAATCGTTTTCCGGGACGCCGGCTGGATGATCCTCCAGC
GCGGGGATCTCATGCTGGAGTTCTTCGCCCACCCCAACTTGTTTATTGCAGCTTATAATGGTTACAAATA
AAGCAATAGCATCACAAATTTCACAAATAAAGCATTTTTTTCACTGCATTCTAGTTGTGGTTTGTCCAAA
CTCATCAATGTATCTTATCATGTCTGTATACCGTCGACCTCTAGCTAGAGCTTGGCGTAATCATGGTCAT
AGCTGTTTCCTGTGTGAAATTGTTATCCGCTCACAATTCCACACAACATACGAGCCGGAAGCATAAAGTG
TAAAGCCTGGGGTGCCTAATGAGTGAGCTAACTCACATTAATTGCGTTGCGCTCACTGCCCGCTTTCCAG
TCGGGAAACCTGTCGTGCCAGCTGCATTAATGAATCGGCCAACGCGCGGGGAGAGGCGGTTTGCGTATTG
GGCGCTCTTCCGCTTCCTCGCTCACTGACTCGCTGCGCTCGGTCGTTCGGCTGCGGCGAGCGGTATCAGC
TCACTCAAAGGCGGTAATACGGTTATCCACAGAATCAGGGGATAACGCAGGAAAGAACATGTGAGCAAAA
GGCCAGCAAAAGGCCAGGAACCGTAAAAAGGCCGCGTTGCTGGCGTTTTTCCATAGGCTCCGCCCCCCTG
ACGAGCATCACAAAAATCGACGCTCAAGTCAGAGGTGGCGAAACCCGACAGGACTATAAAGATACCAGGC
GTTTCCCCCTGGAAGCTCCCTCGTGCGCTCTCCTGTTCCGACCCTGCCGCTTACCGGATACCTGTCCGCC
TTTCTCCCTTCGGGAAGCGTGGCGCTTTCTCATAGCTCACGCTGTAGGTATCTCAGTTCGGTGTAGGTCG
TTCGCTCCAAGCTGGGCTGTGTGCACGAACCCCCCGTTCAGCCCGACCGCTGCGCCTTATCCGGTAACTA
TCGTCTTGAGTCCAACCCGGTAAGACACGACTTATCGCCACTGGCAGCAGCCACTGGTAACAGGATTAGC
AGAGCGAGGTATGTAGGCGGTGCTACAGAGTTCTTGAAGTGGTGGCCTAACTACGGCTACACTAGAAGAA
CAGTATTTGGTATCTGCGCTCTGCTGAAGCCAGTTACCTTCGGAAAAAGAGTTGGTAGCTCTTGATCCGG
CAAACAAACCACCGCTGGTAGCGGTGGTTTTTTTGTTTGCAAGCAGCAGATTACGCGCAGAAAAAAAGGA
TCTCAAGAAGATCCTTTGATCTTTTCTACGGGGTCTGACGCTCAGTGGAACGAAAACTCACGTTAAGGGA
TTTTGGTCATGAGATTATCAAAAAGGATCTTCACCTAGATCCTTTTAAATTAAAAATGAAGTTTTAAATC
AATCTAAAGTATATATGAGTAAACTTGGTCTGACAGTTACCAATGCTTAATCAGTGAGGCACCTATCTCA
GCGATCTGTCTATTTCGTTCATCCATAGTTGCCTGACTCCCCGTCGTGTAGATAACTACGATACGGGAGG
GCTTACCATCTGGCCCCAGTGCTGCAATGATACCGCGAGACCCACGCTCACCGGCTCCAGATTTATCAGC
AATAAACCAGCCAGCCGGAAGGGCCGAGCGCAGAAGTGGTCCTGCAACTTTATCCGCCTCCATCCAGTCT
ATTAATTGTTGCCGGGAAGCTAGAGTAAGTAGTTCGCCAGTTAATAGTTTGCGCAACGTTGTTGCCATTG
CTACAGGCATCGTGGTGTCACGCTCGTCGTTTGGTATGGCTTCATTCAGCTCCGGTTCCCAACGATCAAG
GCGAGTTACATGATCCCCCATGTTGTGCAAAAAAGCGGTTAGCTCCTTCGGTCCTCCGATCGTTGTCAGA
AGTAAGTTGGCCGCAGTGTTATCACTCATGGTTATGGCAGCACTGCATAATTCTCTTACTGTCATGCCAT
CCGTAAGATGCTTTTCTGTGACTGGTGAGTACTCAACCAAGTCATTCTGAGAATAGTGTATGCGGCGACC
GAGTTGCTCTTGCCCGGCGTCAATACGGGATAATACCGCGCCACATAGCAGAACTTTAAAAGTGCTCATC
ATTGGAAAACGTTCTTCGGGGCGAAAACTCTCAAGGATCTTACCGCTGTTGAGATCCAGTTCGATGTAAC
CCACTCGTGCACCCAACTGATCTTCAGCATCTTTTACTTTCACCAGCGTTTCTGGGTGAGCAAAAACAGG
AAGGCAAAATGCCGCAAAAAAGGGAATAAGGGCGACACGGAAATGTTGAATACTCATACTCTTCCTTTTT
CAATATTATTGAAGCATTTATCAGGGTTATTGTCTCATGAGCGGATACATATTTGAATGTATTTAGAAAA
ATAAACAAATAGGGGTTCCGCGCACATTTCCCCGAAAAGTGCCACCTGACG
