>Addgene plasmid #15410 | FLAG-MED17 | depositor partial sequence | sequence record 8276 | Author sequence
ATGTCCGGGGTGCGCGCAGTGCGGATCAGCATCGAATCGGCCTGCGAGAAGCAGGTCCATGAGGTGGGCC
TGGATGGCACCGAGACGTACCTGCCCCCGCTGTCCATGTCGCAGAATCTGGCGCGTCTGGCCCAGCGGAT
AGACTTCAGCCAGGGTTCGGGCTCCGAGGAGGAGGAGGCGGCGGGGACCGAGGGCGACGCGCAGGAGTGG
CCGGGCGCCGGGTCCAGCGCAGACCAGGACGACGAGGAAGGAGTGGTAAAATTTCAGCCTTCCCTTTGGC
CTTGGGACTCAGTGAGGAACAATTTGAGAAGTGCCCTGACAGAGATGTGTGTTCTCTATGATGTTCTCAG
TATTGTTAGGGATAAAAAATTTATGACTCTTGATCCTGTCTCTCAGGATGCACTTCCTCCAAAACAGAAT
CCTCAGACGTTGCAATTGATATCTAAAAAGAAGTCACTTGCTGGAGCAGCACAAATCTTATTGAAGGGGG
CAGAAAGACTGACTAAATCAGTTACCGAAAACCAAGAAAACAAGCTACAAAGAGACTTCAATTCTGAGCT
TTTGCGATTACGGCAACACTGGAAACTTCGAAAAGTTGGAGATAAAATTCTCGGAGATCTGAGCTACAGA
AGTGCAGGATCTCTCTTTCCTCATCATGGTACATTTGAAGTAATAAAGAATACAGATCTCGATCTGGATA
AAAAGATACCTGAAGATTACTGTCCTCTTGATGTCCAAATTCCTAGTGATTTAGAGGGGTCTGCATATAT
CAAGGTTTCAATACAAAAACAGGCTCCAGATATAGGTGACCTCGGCACAGTTAACCTCTTCAAACGACCT
TTGCCCAAATCCAAACCAGGTTCCCCACATTGGCAGACAAAATTAGAAGCGGCACAGAATGTTCTCTTAT
GTAAAGAAATTTTTGCACAGCTCTCTCGGGAAGCTGTTCAAATTAAATCACAAGTCCCTCACATTGTGGT
GAAAAACCAGATTATCTCTCAGCCCTTTCCGAGCTTGCAGTTATCTATTTCTTTGTGCCATTCCTCAAAT
GATAAGAAATCCCAAAAATTTGCTACTGAGAAGCAATGTCCGGAGGACCACCTTTATGTCCTAGAGCATA
ATTTGCATCTACTGATTAGAGAGTTTCATAAACAGACCTTGAGTTCCATCATGATGCCTCATCCAGCAAG
TGCACCTTTTGGCCACAAGAGAATGAGACTTTCGGGTCCTCAAGCTTTTGATAAAAATGAAATTAATTCA
TTACAGTCCAGTGAAGGGCTTCTGGAAAAAATAATTAAACAAGCAAAGCATATTTTTCTAAGGAGTAGAG
CTGCTGCAACCATTGACAGCTTAGCAAGCCGAATTGAGGATCCTCAGATACAGGCTCATTGGTCAAATAT
CAATGATGTTTATGAATCTAGTGTGAAAGTTTTAATCACATCACAAGGCTATGAACAAATATGCAAGTCC
ATTCAACTGCAATTGAATATTGGAGTTGAGCAGATTCGAGTTGTACATAGAGATGGAAGAGTAATTACAC
TGTCTTATCAGGAGCAGGAGCTACAGGATTTTCTTCTGTCTCAGATGTCACAGCACCAGGTACATGCAGT
TCAGCAACTCGCCAAGGTTATGGGCTGGCAAGTACTGAGCTTCAGTAATCATGTGGGACTTGGACCTATA
GAGAGCATTGGTAATGCATCTGCCATCACGGTGGCCTCCCCAAGTGGTGACTATGCTATTTCAGTTCGTA
ATGGACCTGAAAGTGGCAGCAAGATTATGGTTCAGTTTCCTCGTAACCAATGTAAAGACCTTCCAAAAAG
TGATGTTTTACAAGATAACAAATGGAGTCATCTTCGTGGGCCATTCAAAGAAGTTCAGTGGAATAAAATG
GAAGGTCGAAATTTTGTTTATAAAATGGAGCTGCTTATGTCTGCACTTAGCCCTTGTCTACTATGA
